Addgene plasmid #47902: pMXs-hLIN28A
Purpose: Expresses human LIN28A in mammalian cells using retrovirus system.
Depositing lab: Shinya Yamanaka. Depositing organization: Kyoto University, Center for iPS Cell Research and Application. Publication: Maturation, not initiation, is the major roadblock during reprogramming toward pluripotency from human fibroblasts. Tanabe K, Nakamura M, Narita M, Takahashi K, Yamanaka S. Proc Natl Acad Sci U S A. 2013 Jul 23;110(30):12172-9. doi: 10.1073/pnas.1310291110. Epub 2013 Jun 28. PubMed 23812749.
Backbone
  Vector backbone: pMXs
  Backbone manufacturer: Dr.Toshio Kitamura of the University of Tokyo
  Backbone size w/o insert (bp): 4800
  Vector type: Mammalian Expression, Retroviral
Growth in bacteria
  Bacterial resistance: Ampicillin, 100 μg/mL
  Growth temperature: 37°C
  Growth strain: Stbl3
  Copy number: High Copy
Gene/Insert
  Gene/Insert name: human LIN28A
  Species: H. sapiens (human)
  Insert size (bp): 630
  GenBank ID: NM_024674
  Entrez Gene: LIN28A (a.k.a. CSDD1, LIN-28, LIN28, ZCCHC1, lin-28A)
  Promoter: LTR
  Cloning method: Gateway Cloning
  Sequencing primers: 5′ pMXs-S1811; 3′ pMXs-AS3200
Terms and licenses: Academic/Nonprofit Terms; Industry Terms: Not Available to Industry
Depositor comments: pMXs is from Dr. Toshio Kitamura of the University of Tokyo, the Institute of Medical Science. If you use this plasmid in a paper, please cite: Retrovirus-mediated gene transfer and expression cloning: powerful tools in functional genomics. Exp Hematol. 2003 Nov;31(11):1007-14. Kitamura T, Koshino Y, Shibata F, Oki T, Nakajima H, Nosaka T, Kumagai H.
How to cite: pMXs-hLIN28A was a gift from Shinya Yamanaka (Addgene plasmid # 47902 ; http://n2t.net/addgene:47902 ; RRID:Addgene_47902)
