[The description below was written by a language model from this plasmid's Addgene catalogue record and pLannotate feature annotations shown in this document.]
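Description:
pMXs-hLIN28A is a Moloney murine leukemia virus (MMLV)-based retroviral expression vector built on the pMXs backbone and carrying the human LIN28A coding sequence (about 630 bp) for delivery into mammalian cells. In bacteria it is maintained through a high-copy ColE1/pUC-type origin and selected with ampicillin via the β-lactamase gene and its native promoter. A short lacI fragment next to the origin appears to be a backbone remnant with no functional role. The sequenced plasmid is 5,472 nt, in line with the stated backbone and insert sizes.

The retroviral cassette, which spans the numbering origin of the circular map, runs from a 5′ MMLV LTR through the Ψ packaging signal (with an adjoining fragment annotated as MESV Ψ), a truncated gag region lacking its start codon, and a pol segment containing the splice acceptor site. The LIN28A open reading frame follows, and a 3′ LTR closes the cassette. The insert is flanked by attB1 and attB2 sites, consistent with the recorded Gateway cloning. Expression is driven by the LTR, and no internal promoter, epitope tag, reporter or mammalian selection marker is annotated. The extended packaging region supports encapsidation of the genomic transcript, while viral structural and enzymatic proteins must be supplied in trans by packaging cells, so the resulting particles integrate but cannot replicate.

LIN28A is an RNA-binding protein that blocks pre-let-7 microRNA processing and modulates translation of mRNAs linked to developmental timing, pluripotency and metabolism. The plasmid was deposited with a study of reprogramming human fibroblasts toward pluripotency. Its expected use is therefore retroviral overexpression of LIN28A, for example in induced pluripotent stem cell experiments.
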