Features (pLannotate 1.2.2; 14 found; start..end, strand, type, name):
     27..443     +  CDS            gag (truncated): truncated Moloney murine leukemia virus (MMLV) gag gene lacking the start codon
    453..827     +  misc_feature   pol region: Moloney murine leukemia virus (MMLV) pol region containing the splice acceptor site
    878..902     +  protein_bind   attB1: mutant version of attB; recombination site for the Gateway® BP reaction BP Clonase™
    923..1549    +  CDS            LIN28A: LN28A_HUMAN - Also known as CSDD1, LIN28, ZCCHC1. Experimental evidence at protein level: Swiss-Prot protein existence level 1. RNA-binding protein that inhibits processing of pre-let-7 miRNAs and regulates translation of mRNAs that control developmental timing, pluripotency and metabolism (PubMed:21247876). Seems to recognize a common structural G-quartet (G4) feature in its miRNA and mRNA targets (Probable). 'Translational enhancer' that drives specific mRNAs to polysomes and increases the efficiency of protein synthesis. Its association with the translational machinery and target mRNAs resu
   1569..1593    -  protein_bind   attB2: mutant version of attB; recombination site for the Gateway® BP reaction BP Clonase™
   1788..2379    +  LTR            LTR: long terminal repeat from Moloney murine leukemia virus
   2445..2497    -  CDS            lacI (fragment): lac repressor; lacI; The lac repressor binds to the lac operator to inhibit transcription in E. coli. This inhibition can be relieved by adding lactose or isopropyl-β-D-thiogalactopyranoside (IPTG).
   2680..3268    -  rep_origin     ori: high-copy-number ColE1/pMB1/pBR322/pUC origin of replication
   3432..4292    -  CDS            AmpR: β-lactamase; bla; confers resistance to ampicillin, carbenicillin, and related antibiotics
   4293..4397    -  promoter       AmpR promoter: bla
   4427..4548    +  LTR            3' LTR (ΔU3) (fragment): self-inactivating 3' long terminal repeat (LTR) from Moloney murine leukemia virus
   4549..5018    +  LTR            LTR: long terminal repeat from Moloney murine leukemia virus
   5083..5282    +  misc_feature   MMLV Ψ: packaging signal of Moloney murine leukemia virus (MMLV)
   5334..5422    +  misc_feature   MESV Ψ (fragment): packaging signal of murine embryonic stem cell virus
>Addgene plasmid #47902 | pMXs-hLIN28A | addgene full sequence | sequence record 151860 | Addgene NGS results
TGTTTCTGTATTTGTCTGAAAATTAGGGCCAGACTGTTACCACTCCCTTAAGTTTGACCTTAGGTCACTG
GAAAGATGTCGAGCGGATCGCTCACAACCAGTCGGTAGATGTCAAGAAGAGACGTTGGGTTACCTTCTGC
TCTGCAGAATGGCCAACCTTTAACGTCGGATGGCCGCGAGACGGCACCTTTAACCGAGACCTCATCACCC
AGGTTAAGATCAAGGTCTTTTCACCTGGCCCGCATGGACACCCAGACCAGGTCCCCTACATCGTGACCTG
GGAAGCCTTGGCTTTTGACCCCCCTCCCTGGGTCAAGCCCTTTGTACACCCTAAGCCTCCGCCTCCTCTT
CCTCCATCCGCCCCGTCTCTCCCCCTTGAACCTCCTCGTTCGACCCCGCCTCGATCCTCCCTTTATCCAG
CCCTCACTCCTTCTCTAGGCGCCCCCATATGGCCATATGAGATCTTATATGGGGCACCCCCGCCCCTTGT
AAACTTCCCTGACCCTGACATGACAAGAGTTACTAACAGCCCCTCTCTCCAAGCTCACTTACAGGCTCTC
TACTTAGTCCAGCACGAAGTCTGGAGACCTCTGGCGGCAGCCTACCAAGAACAACTGGACCGACCGGTGG
TACCTCACCCTTACCGAGTCGGCGACACAGTGTGGGTCCGCCGACACCAGACTAAGAACCTAGAACCTCG
CTGGAAAGGACCTTACACAGTCCTGCTGACCACCCCCACCGCCCTCAAAGTAGACGGCATCGCAGCTTGG
ATACACGCCGCCCACGTGAAGGCTGCCGACCCCGGGGGTGGACCATCCTCTAGACTGCCGGATCTAGCTA
GTTAATTAAGGATCCCAGTGTGGTGGTACGGGAAATCACAAGTTTGTACAAAAAAGCAGGCTCCGCGGCC
GCCCCCTTCACCATGGGCTCCGTGTCCAACCAGCAGTTTGCAGGTGGCTGCGCCAAGGCGGCAGAAGAGG
CGCCCGAGGAGGCGCCGGAGGACGCGGCCCGGGCGGCGGACGAGCCTCAGCTGCTGCACGGTGCGGGCAT
CTGTAAGTGGTTCAACGTGCGCATGGGGTTCGGCTTCCTGTCCATGACCGCCCGCGCCGGGGTCGCGCTC
GACCCCCCAGTGGATGTCTTTGTGCACCAGAGTAAGCTGCACATGGAAGGGTTCCGGAGCTTGAAGGAGG
GTGAGGCAGTGGAGTTCACCTTTAAGAAGTCAGCCAAGGGTCTGGAATCCATCCGTGTCACCGGACCTGG
TGGAGTATTCTGTATTGGGAGTGAGAGGCGGCCAAAAGGAAAGAGCATGCAGAAGCGCAGATCAAAAGGA
GACAGGTGCTACAACTGTGGAGGTCTAGATCATCATGCCAAGGAATGCAAGCTGCCACCCCAGCCCAAGA
AGTGCCACTTCTGCCAGAGCATCAGCCATATGGTAGCCTCATGTCCGCTGAAGGCCCAGCAGGGCCCTAG
TGCACAGGGAAAGCCAACCTACTTTCGAGAGGAAGAAGAAGAAATCCACAGCCCTACCCTGCTCCCGGAG
GCACAGAATTGAAAGGGTGGGCGCGCCGACCCAGCTTTCTTGTACAAAGTGGTGATATTCCAGCTGAGCG
CCGGTCGCTACCATTACCAGTTGGTCTGGTGTCAAAAATAATAATAACCGGGCAGGCCATGTCTGCCCGT
ATTTCGCGTAAGGAAATCCATTATGTACTATTTAAACTCGAGCGGCCGCCAGCACAGTGGTCGACGATAA
AATAAAAGATTTTATTTAGTCTCCAGAAAAAGGGGGGAATGAAAGACCCCACCTGTAGGTTTGGCAAGCT
AGCTTAAGTAACGCCATTTTGCAAGGCATGGAAAAATACATAACTGAGAATAGAGAAGTTCAGATCAAGG
TCAGGAACAGATGGAACAGCTGAATATGGGCCAAACAGGATATCTGTGGTAAGCAGTTCCTGCCCCGGCT
CAGGGCCAAGAACAGATGGAACAGCTGAATATGGGCCAAACAGGATATCTGTGGTAAGCAGTTCCTGCCC
CGGCTCAGGGCCAAGAACAGATGGTCCCCAGATGCGGTCCAGCCCTCAGCAGTTTCTAGAGAACCATCAG
ATGTTTCCAGGGTGCCCCAAGGACCTGAAATGACCCTGTGCCTTATTTGAACTAACCAATCAGTTCGCTT
CTCGCTTCTGTTCGCGCGCTTCTGCTCCCCGAGCTCAATAAAAGAGCCCACAACCCCTCACTCGGCGCGC
CAGTCCTCCGATTGACTGAGTCGCCCGGGTACCCGTGTATCCAATAAACCCTCTTGCAGTTGCATCCGAC
TTGTGGTCTCGCTGTTCCTTGGGAGGGTCTCCTCTGAGTGATTGACTACCCGTCAGCGGGGGTCTTTCAC
ATGCAGCATGTATCAAAATTAATTTGGTTTTTTTTCTTAAGTATTTACATTAAATGGCCATAGTTGCATT
AATGAATCGGCCAACGCGCGGGGAGAGGCGGTTTGCGTATTGGGCGCTCTTCCGCTTCCTCGCTCACTGA
CTCGCTGCGCTCGGTCGTTCGGCTGCGGCGAGCGGTATCAGCTCACTCAAAGGCGGTAATACGGTTATCC
ACAGAATCAGGGGATAACGCAGGAAAGAACATGTGAGCAAAAGGCCAGCAAAAGGCCAGGAACCGTAAAA
AGGCCGCGTTGCTGGCGTTTTTCCATAGGCTCCGCCCCCCTGACGAGCATCACAAAAATCGACGCTCAAG
TCAGAGGTGGCGAAACCCGACAGGACTATAAAGATACCAGGCGTTTCCCCCTGGAAGCTCCCTCGTGCGC
TCTCCTGTTCCGACCCTGCCGCTTACCGGATACCTGTCCGCCTTTCTCCCTTCGGGAAGCGTGGCGCTTT
CTCATAGCTCACGCTGTAGGTATCTCAGTTCGGTGTAGGTCGTTCGCTCCAAGCTGGGCTGTGTGCACGA
ACCCCCCGTTCAGCCCGACCGCTGCGCCTTATCCGGTAACTATCGTCTTGAGTCCAACCCGGTAAGACAC
GACTTATCGCCACTGGCAGCAGCCACTGGTAACAGGATTAGCAGAGCGAGGTATGTAGGCGGTGCTACAG
AGTTCTTGAAGTGGTGGCCTAACTACGGCTACACTAGAAGAACAGTATTTGGTATCTGCGCTCTGCTGAA
GCCAGTTACCTTCGGAAAAAGAGTTGGTAGCTCTTGATCCGGCAAACAAACCACCGCTGGTAGCGGTGGT
TTTTTTGTTTGCAAGCAGCAGATTACGCGCAGAAAAAAAGGATCTCAAGAAGATCCTTTGATCTTTTCTA
CGGGGTCTGACGCTCAGTGGAACGAAAACTCACGTTAAGGGATTTTGGTCATGAGATTATCAAAAAGGAT
CTTCACCTAGATCCTTTTGCGGCCGGCCGCAAATCAATCTAAAGTATATATGAGTAAACTTGGTCTGACA
GTTACCAATGCTTAATCAGTGAGGCACCTATCTCAGCGATCTGTCTATTTCGTTCATCCATAGTTGCCTG
ACTCCCCGTCGTGTAGATAACTACGATACGGGAGGGCTTACCATCTGGCCCCAGTGCTGCAATGATACCG
CGAGACCCACGCTCACCGGCTCCAGATTTATCAGCAATAAACCAGCCAGCCGGAAGGGCCGAGCGCAGAA
GTGGTCCTGCAACTTTATCCGCCTCCATCCAGTCTATTAATTGTTGCCGGGAAGCTAGAGTAAGTAGTTC
GCCAGTTAATAGTTTGCGCAACGTTGTTGCCATTGCTACAGGCATCGTGGTGTCACGCTCGTCGTTTGGT
ATGGCTTCATTCAGCTCCGGTTCCCAACGATCAAGGCGAGTTACATGATCCCCCATGTTGTGCAAAAAAG
CGGTTAGCTCCTTCGGTCCTCCGATCGTTGTCAGAAGTAAGTTGGCCGCAGTGTTATCACTCATGGTTAT
GGCAGCACTGCATAATTCTCTTACTGTCATGCCATCCGTAAGATGCTTTTCTGTGACTGGTGAGTACTCA
ACCAAGTCATTCTGAGAATAGTGTATGCGGCGACCGAGTTGCTCTTGCCCGGCGTCAATACGGGATAATA
CCGCGCCACATAGCAGAACTTTAAAAGTGCTCATCATTGGAAAACGTTCTTCGGGGCGAAAACTCTCAAG
GATCTTACCGCTGTTGAGATCCAGTTCGATGTAACCCACTCGTGCACCCAACTGATCTTCAGCATCTTTT
ACTTTCACCAGCGTTTCTGGGTGAGCAAAAACAGGAAGGCAAAATGCCGCAAAAAAGGGAATAAGGGCGA
CACGGAAATGTTGAATACTCATACTCTTCCTTTTTCAATATTATTGAAGCATTTATCAGGGTTATTGTCT
CATGAGCGGATACATATTTGAATGTATTTAGAAAAATAAACAAATAGGGGTTCCGCGCACATTTCCCCGA
AAAGTGCCACCTGCATAATGAAAGACCCCACCTGTAGGTTTGGCAAGCTAGCTTAAGTAACGCCATTTTG
CAAGGCATGGAAAAATACATAACTGAGAATAGAAAAGTTCAGATCAAGGTCAGGAACAGATGGAACAGCT
GAATATGGGCCAAACAGGATATCTGTGGTAAGCAGTTCCTGCCCCGGCTCAGGGCCAAGAACAGATGGAA
CAGCTGAATATGGGCCAAACAGGATATCTGTGGTAAGCAGTTCCTGCCCCGGCTCAGGGCCAAGAACAGA
TGGTCCCCAGATGCGGTCCAGCCCTCAGCAGTTTCTAGAGAACCATCAGATGTTTCCAGGGTGCCCCAAG
GACCTGAAATGACCCTGTGCCTTATTTGAACTAACCAATCAGTTCGCTTCTCGCTTCTGTTCGCGCGCTT
CTGCTCCCCGAGCTCAATAAAAGAGCCCACAACCCCTCACTCGGGGCGCCAGTCCTCCGATTGACTGAGT
CGCCCGGGTACCCGTGTATCCAATAAACCCTCTTGCAGTTGCATCCGACTTGTGGTCTCGCTGTTCCTTG
GGAGGGTCTCCTCTGAGTGATTGACTACCCGTCAGCGGGGGTCTTTCATTTGGGGGCTCGTCCGGGATCG
GGAGACCCCTGCCCAGGGACCACCGACCCACCACCGGGAGGTAAGCTGGCCAGCAACTTATCTGTGTCTG
TCCGATTGTCTAGTGTCTATGACTGATTTTATGCGCCTGCGTCGGTACTAGTTAGCTAACTAGCTCTGTA
TCTGGCGGACCCGTGGTGGAACTGACGAGTTCGGAACACCCGGCCGCAACCCTGGGAGACGTCCCAGGGA
CTTCGGGGGCCGTTTTTGTGGCCCGACCTGAGTCCAAAAATCCCGATCGTTTTGGACTCTTTGGTGCACC
CCCCTAATAGGAGGGATATGTGGTTCTGGTAGGAGACGAGAACCTAAAACAGTTCCCGCCTCCGTCTGAA
TTTTTGCTTTCGGTTTGGGACCGAAGCCGCGCCGCGCGTCTTGTCTGCTGCAGCATCGTTCTGTGTTGTC
TCTGTCTGACTG
