>Addgene plasmid #47902 | pMXs-hLIN28A | addgene partial sequence | sequence record 71085 | PMX-S1811 5'-GACGGCATCGCAGCTTGGATACAC-3'
CATCCTCTAGACTGCCGGATCTAGCTAGTTAATTAAGGATCCCAGTGTGGTGGTACGGGAAATCACAAGT
TTGTACAAAAAAGCAGGCTCCGCGGCCGCCCCCTTCACCATGGGCTCCGTGTCCAACCAGCAGTTTGCAG
GTGGCTGCGCCAAGGCGGCAGAAGAGGCGCCCGAGGAGGCGCCGGAGGACGCGGCCCGGGCGGCGGACGA
GCCTCAGCTGCTGCACGGTGCGGGCATCTGTAAGTGGTTCAACGTGCGCATGGGGTTCGGCTTCCTGTCC
ATGACCGCCCGCGCCGGGGTCGCGCTCGACCCCCCAGTGGATGTCTTTGTGCACCAGAGTAAGCTGCACA
TGGAAGGGTTCCGGAGCTTGAAGGAGGGTGAGGCAGTGGAGTTCACCTTTAAGAAGTCAGCCAAGGGTCT
GGAATCCATCCGTGTCACCGGACCTGGTGGAGTATTCTGTATTGGGAGTGAGAGGCGGCCAAAAGGAAAG
AGCATGCAGAAGCGCAGATCAAAAGGAGACAGGTGCTACAACTGTGGAGGTCTAGATCATCATGCCAAGG
AATGCAAGCTGCCACCCCAGCCCAAGAAGTGCCACTTCTGCCAGAGCATCAGCCATATGGTAGCCTCATG
TCCGCTGAAGGCCCAGCAGGGCCCTAGTGCACAGGGAAAGCCAACCTACTTTCGAGAGGAAGAA
